>Addgene plasmid #245057 | Myc tagged SNAP25b Sequence2 | addgene full sequence | sequence record 487644 | Addgene NGS Result
CGTTACATAACTTACGGTAAATGGCCCGCCTGGCTGACCGCCCAACGACCCCCGCCCATTGACGTCAATA
ATGACGTATGTTCCCATAGTAACGCCAATAGGGACTTTCCATTGACGTCAATGGGTGGAGTATTTACGGT
AAACTGCCCACTTGGCAGTACATCAAGTGTATCATATGCCAAGTACGCCCCCTATTGACGTCAATGACGG
TAAATGGCCCGCCTGGCATTATGCCCAGTACATGACCTTATGGGACTTTCCTACTTGGCAGTACATCTAC
GTATTAGTCATCGCTATTACCATGGTGATGCGGTTTTGGCAGTACATCAATGGGCGTGGATAGCGGTTTG
ACTCACGGGGATTTCCAAGTCTCCACCCCATTGACGTCAATGGGAGTTTGTTTTGGCACCAAAATCAACG
GGACTTTCCAAAATGTCGTAACAACTCCGCCCCATTGACGCAAATGGGCGGTAGGCGTGTACGGTGGGAG
GTCTATATAAGCAGAGCTGGTTTAGTGAACCGTCAGATCCGCTAGCGCTACCGGTCGCCACCATGGAGCA
GAAGCTGATTTCTGAGGAAGATCTTCGAGCTCCGAGTGGGCTCAGGAGTAGAGCACAGGCATCAGCAGAA
GACGCTGATATGAGAAACGAACTGGAGGAAATGCAGCGAAGAGCAGATCAGCTTGCGGACGAATCCTTGG
AATCAACAAGGAGGATGTTGCAACTCGTAGAGGAGAGCAAAGACGCGGGGATACGAACTTTGGTTATGCT
CGATGAGCAGGGCGAACAACTGGAACGCATAGAAGAAGGGATGGATCAGATAAACAAAGATATGAAAGAG
GCGGAAAAGAACTTGACGGATCTTGGAAAATTCAACATGCAGTGCCAGCGGCGCTTTTACGAGGCGCTCC
ACGATTGCGGGTTGTGTGTATGCCCGTGCAATAAGCTGAAGTCCTCTGATGCCTATAAAAAGGCATGGGG
TAACAACCAAGACGGTGTTGTCGCCAGTCAACCCGCGCGCGTGGTGGACGAGCGCGAGCAGATGGCGATT
AGTGGCGGATTTATTCGGCGGGTCACAAATGACGCAAGGGAAAACGAGATGGATGAAAACCTCGAGCAGG
TTTCAGGTATTATCGGAAATCTCCGACACATGGCCCTGGATATGGGTAATGAGATTGATACGCAGAATCG
CCAAATAGATCGCATCATGGAAAAAGCAGATTCTAACAAAACGAGGATAGATGAAGCTAACCAGCGCGAG
ACAAAGATGCTGGGGAGTGGGAATGAGGAGCAGCGAAACGCGAAAATCAAATCTATCCGGGATGACTGCT
AACAAGCTTCGAATTCTGCAGTCGACGGTACCGCGGGCCCGGGATCCACCGGATCTAGATAACTGATCAT
AATCAGCCATACCACATTTGTAGAGGTTTTACTTGCTTTAAAAAACCTCCCACACCTCCCCCTGAACCTG
AAACATAAAATGAATGCAATTGTTGTTGTTAACTTGTTTATTGCAGCTTATAATGGTTACAAATAAAGCA
ATAGCATCACAAATTTCACAAATAAAGCATTTTTTTCACTGCATTCTAGTTGTGGTTTGTCCAAACTCAT
CAATGTATCTTAACGCGTAAATTGTAAGCGTTAATATTTTGTTAAAATTCGCGTTAAATTTTTGTTAAAT
CAGCTCATTTTTTAACCAATAGGCCGAAATCGGCAAAATCCCTTATAAATCAAAAGAATAGACCGAGATA
GGGT
[37 nt withheld, positions 1755-1791]
AAAGAACGTGGACTCCAACGTCAAAGG
[49 nt withheld, positions 1819-1867]
T
[91 nt withheld, positions 1869-1959]
G
[124 nt withheld, positions 1961-2084]
CAGGTGGCACTTTTCGGGGAAATGTGCGCGGAACCCCTATTTGTTTATTTTTCTAAATACATTCAAATAT
GTATCCGCTCATGAGACAATAACCCTGATAAATGCTTCAATAATATTGAAAAAGGAAGAGTCCTGAGGCG
GAAAGAACCAGCTGTGGAATGTGTGTCAGTTAGGGTGTGGAAAGTCCCCAGGCTCCCCAGCAGGCAGAAG
TATGCAAAGCATGCATCTCAATTAGTCAGCAACCAGGTGTGGAAAGTCCCCAGGCTCCCCAGCAGGCAGA
AGTATGCAAAGCATGCATCTCAATTAGTCAGCAACCATAGTCCCGCCCCTAACTCCGCCCATCCCGCCCC
TAACTCCGCCCAGTTCCGCCCATTCTCCGCCCCATGGCTGACTAATTTTTTTTATTTATGCAGAGGCCGA
GGCCGCCTCGGCCTCTGAGCTATTCCAGAAGTAGTGAGGAGGCTTTTTTGGAGGCCTAGGCTTTTGCAAA
GATCGATCAAGAGACAGGATGAGGATCGTTTCGCATGATTGAACAAGATGGATTGCACGCAGGTTCTCCG
GCCGCTTGGGTGGAGAGGCTATTCGGCTATGACTGGGCACAACAGACAATCGGCTGCTCTGATGCCGCCG
TGTTCCGGCTGTCAGCGCAGGGGCGCCCGGTTCTTTTTGTCAAGACCGACCTGTCCGGTGCCCTGAATGA
ACTGCAAGACGAGGCAGCGCGGCTATCGTGGCTGGCCACGACGGGCGTTCCTTGCGCAGCTGTGCTCGAC
GTTGTCACTGAAGCGGGAAGGGACTGGCTGCTATTGGGCGAAGTGCCGGGGCAGGATCTCCTGTCATCTC
ACCTTGCTCCTGCCGAGAAAGTATCCATCATGGCTGATGCAATGCGGCGGCTGCATACGCTTGATCCGGC
TACCTGCCCATTCGACCACCAAGCGAAACATCGCATCGAGCGAGCACGTACTCGGATGGAAGCCGGTCTT
GTCGATCAGGATGATCTGGACGAAGAGCATCAGGGGCTCGCGCCAGCCGAACTGTTCGCCAGGCTCAAGG
CGAGCATGCCCGACGGCGAGGATCTCGTCGTGACCCATGGCGATGCCTGCTTGCCGAATATCATGGTGGA
AAATGGCCGCTTTTCTGGATTCATCGACTGTGGCCGGCTGGGTGTGGCGGACCGCTATCAGGACATAGCG
TTGGCTACCCGTGATATTGCTGAAGAGCTTGGCGGCGAATGGGCTGACCGCTTCCTCGTGCTTTACGGTA
TCGCCGCTCCCGATTCGCAGCGCATCGCCTTCTATCGCCTTCTTGACGAGTTCTTCTGAGCGGGACTCTG
GGGTTCGAAATGACCGACCAAGCGACGCCCAACCTGCCATCACGAGATTTCGATTCCACCGCCGCCTTCT
ATGAAAGGTTGGGCTTCGGAATCGTTTTCCGGGACGCCGGCTGGATGATCCTCCAGCGCGGGGATCTCAT
GCTGGAGTTCTTCGCCCACCCTAGGGGGAGGCTAACTGAAACACGGAAGGAGACAATACCGGAAGGAACC
CGCGCTATGACGGCAATAAAAAGACAGAATAAAACGCACGGTGTTGGGTCGTTTGTTCATAAACGCGGGG
TTCGGTCCCAGGGCTGGCACTCTGTCGATACCCCACCGAGACCCCATTGGGGCCAATACGCCCGCGTTTC
TTCCTTTTCCCCACCCCACCCCCCAAGTTCGGGTGAAGGCCCAGGGCTCGCAGCCAACGTCGGGGCGGCA
GGCCCTGCCATAGCCTCAGGTTACTCATATATACTTTAGATTGATTTAAAACTTCATTTTTAATTTAAAA
GGATCTAGGTGAAGATCCTTTTTGATAATCTCATGACCAAAATCCCTTAACGTGAGTTTTCGTTCCACTG
AGCGTCAGACCCCGTAGAAAAGATCAAAGGATCTTCTTGAGATCCTTTTTTTCTGCGCGTAATCTGCTGC
TTGCAAACAAAAAAACCACCGCTACCAGCGGTGGTTTGTTTGCCGGATCAAGAGCTACCAACTCTTTTTC
CGAAGGTAACTGGCTTCAGCAGAGCGCAGATACCAAATACTGTTCTTCTAGTGTAGCCGTAGTTAGGCCA
CCACTTCAAGAACTCTGTAGCACCGCCTACATACCTCGCTCTGCTAATCCTGTTACCAGTGGCTGCTGCC
AGTGGCGATAAGTCGTGTCTTACCGGGTTGGACTCAAGACGATAGTTACCGGATAAGGCGCAGCGGTCGG
GCTGAACGGGGGGTTCGTGCACACAGCCCAGCTTGGAGCGAACGACCTACACCGAACTGAGATACCTACA
GCGTGAGCTATGAGAAAGCGCCACGCTTCCCGAAGGGAGAAAGGCGGACAGGTATCCGGTAAGCGGCAGG
GTCGGAACAGGAGAGCGCACGAGGGAGCTTCCAGGGGGAAACGCCTGGTATCTTTATAGTCCTGTCGGGT
TTCGCCACCTCTGACTTGAGCGTCGATTTTTGTGATGCTCGTCAGGGGGGCGGAGCCTATGGAAAAACGC
CAGCAACGCGGCCTTTTTACGGTTCCTGGCCTTTTGCTGGCCTTTTGCTCACATGTTCTTTCCTGCGTTA
TCCCCTGATTCTGTGGATAACCGTATTACCGCCATGCATTAGTTATTAATAGTAATCAATTACGGGGTCA
TTAGTTCATAGCCCATATATGGAGTTCCG
Features (pLannotate 1.2.2; 15 found; start..end, strand, type, name):
      1..304     +  enhancer       CMV enhancer: human cytomegalovirus immediate early enhancer
    305..508     +  promoter       CMV promoter: human cytomegalovirus (CMV) immediate early promoter
    625..1281    +  CDS            SNAP25: SNP25_BOVIN - Experimental evidence at protein level: Swiss-Prot protein existence level 1. t-SNARE involved in the molecular regulation of neurotransmitter release. May play an important role in the synaptic function of specific neuronal systems. Associates with proteins involved in vesicle docking and membrane fusion. Regulates plasma membrane recycling through its interaction with CENPF. Modulates the gating characteristics of the delayed rectifier voltage-dependent potassium channel KCNB1 in pancreatic beta cells (By similarity). From Bos taurus (Bovine).
   1333..1377    +  misc_feature   MCS (fragment): multiple cloning site
   1394..1478    +  CDS            large T antigen (fragment): large T antigen from SV40 (simian virus 40)
   1501..1622    +  polyA_signal   SV40 poly(A) signal: SV40 polyadenylation signal
   1656..2084    -  rep_origin     f1 ori (sequence partly withheld): f1 bacteriophage origin of replication; arrow indicates direction of (+) strand synthesis
   2111..2215    +  promoter       AmpR promoter: bla
   2217..2574    +  promoter       SV40 promoter: SV40 enhancer and early promoter
   2609..3403    +  CDS            NeoR/KanR: aminoglycoside phosphotransferase from Tn5; aph(3')-II (or nptII); confers resistance to neomycin, kanamycin, and G418 (Geneticin®)
   3424..3576    +  CDS            ble (fragment): BLE_KLEPN - Experimental evidence at protein level: Swiss-Prot protein existence level 1. Binding protein with a strong affinity to the bleomycin family of antibiotics. Binds to CL990; an antimitotic-antibiotic compound. From Klebsiella pneumoniae.
   3635..3682    +  polyA_signal   HSV TK poly(A) signal: herpes simplex virus thymidine kinase polyadenylation signal (Cole and Stacy, 1985)
   3773..3789    -  polyA_signal   bGH poly(A) signal (fragment): bovine growth hormone polyadenylation signal
   4011..4599    +  rep_origin     ori: high-copy-number ColE1/pMB1/pBR322/pUC origin of replication
   4714..4773    +  enhancer       CMV enhancer (fragment): human cytomegalovirus immediate early enhancer
