[The description below was written by a language model from this plasmid's Addgene catalogue record and pLannotate feature annotations shown in this document.]
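Description:
Myc tagged SNAP25b Sequence2 is a mammalian expression plasmid of about 4.8 kb built on a "C1"-type backbone. It is maintained in E. coli through a high-copy ColE1/pUC-family origin and selected with kanamycin. Resistance comes from a dual-purpose NeoR/KanR cassette (Tn5 aminoglycoside phosphotransferase). This cassette is driven by a bacterial bla promoter for kanamycin selection and by the SV40 enhancer/early promoter for G418 selection in mammalian cells, and it ends in an HSV TK polyadenylation signal. An f1 origin is also present and could support single-stranded DNA production. The small ble, SV40 large T antigen and bGH poly(A) fragments picked up by the annotation are partial matches, most likely backbone remnants rather than functional elements.

The payload is a synthetic SNAP25 coding sequence, named as the SNAP25b isoform. It is expressed from the human cytomegalovirus immediate-early enhancer and promoter and is followed by a residual multiple cloning site and the SV40 poly(A) signal. SNAP25 is a t-SNARE involved in vesicle docking, membrane fusion and regulated neurotransmitter release. The automated annotation matches the open reading frame to the bovine protein, but the record lists the insert species as synthetic. The catalogue entry describes an N-terminal Myc tag. The depositor adds that the protein carries an antibody-binding epitope at the N-terminus and a further internal tag, intended for detecting SNARE zippering. The feature table does not annotate these epitopes separately, so their exact positions are not given, and the cloning sites used are recorded as unknown. The stated use is to examine the distribution and localization of synthetic wild-type SNAP25 in cells.
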