Addgene plasmid #245057: Myc tagged SNAP25b Sequence2
Purpose: Distribution and localization of synthetic wild-type SNAP25 in cells
Depositing lab: Thomas Martin. Depositing organization: University of Wisconsin, Madison.
Backbone
  Vector backbone: C1
  Vector type: Mammalian Expression
Growth in bacteria
  Bacterial resistance: Kanamycin, 50 μg/mL
  Growth temperature: 37°C
  Growth strain: DH5alpha
  Copy number: High Copy
Gene/Insert
  Gene/Insert name: SNAP25
  Species: Synthetic
  Tag / fusion protein: Myc (N terminal on insert)
  Cloning method: Restriction Enzyme; 5′ cloning site Unknown (unknown if destroyed)
Terms and licenses: Academic/Nonprofit Terms; Industry Terms: Not Available to Industry
Depositor comments: This construct has an antibody binding domain flanked N terminally as well as internally tagged for detection of SNARE zippering
How to cite: Myc tagged SNAP25b Sequence2 was a gift from Thomas Martin (Addgene plasmid # 245057 ; http://n2t.net/addgene:245057 ; RRID:Addgene_245057)
