>Addgene plasmid #245057 | Myc tagged SNAP25b Sequence2 | depositor full sequence | sequence record 482125 | Myc tagged SNAP25b Sequence2 sequence 1132 bps
NTNTTNGGCCCAAAAATNNAGGGGNTTTTNCNAAANNNTNGAAACANTTCCCCCCCCCTTNACANAAATG
GGCGGTAGGNNTTTNCNGTGGGGGGTNTATATAAGCAGAGCTTGTTTTAGTGAACCGTCAGATCCGCTAG
CGCTACCGGTCGCCNCCATGGAGCAGAAGCTGATTTNTGAGGNAGATCTTCGAGCTCCGAGTGGGCTCAG
GAGTAGAGCACAGGCATCAGCAGAAGACGCTGATATGAGAAACGAACTGGAGGAAATGCAGCGAAGAGCA
GATCAGCTTGCGGACGAATCCTTGGAATCAACAAGGAGGATGTTGCAACTCGTAGAGGAGAGCAAAGACG
CGGGGATACGAACTTTGGTTATGCTCGATGAGCAGGGCGAACAACTGGAACGCATAGAAGAAGGGATGGA
TCAGATAAACAAAGATATGAAAGAGGCGGAAAAGAACTTGACGGATCTTGGAAAATTCAACATGCAGTGC
CAGCGGCGCTTTTACGAGGCGCTCCACGATTGCGGGTTGTGTGTATGCCCGTGCAATAAGCTGAAGTCCT
CTGATGCCTATAAAAAGGCATGGGGTAACAACCAAGACGGTGTTGTCGCCAGTCAACCCGCGCGCGTGGT
GGACGAGCGCGAGCAGATGGCGATTAGTGGCGGATTTATTCGGCGGGTCACAAATGACGCAAGGGAAAAC
GAGATGGATGAAAACCTCGAGCAGGTTTCAGGTATTATCGGAAATCTCCGACACATGGCCCTGGATATGG
GTAATGAGATTGATACGCAGAATCGCCAAATAGATCGCATCATGGAAAAAGCAGATTCTAACAAAACGAG
GATAGATGAAGCTAACCAGCGCGAGACAAAGATGCTGGGGAGTGGGAATGAGGAGCAGCGAAACGCGAAA
ATCAAATCTATCCGGGATGACTGCTAACAAGCTTCGAATTCTGCAGTCGACGGTACCGCGGGCCCGGGAT
CCACCGGATCTAGATAACTGATCATAATCAGCCATACCACATTTGTAGAGGTTTTACTTGCTTTAAAAAA
CCTCCCACACCTCCCCCTGAAACNCTGANNACATNNAATGAATGCCGATTGTTGTTGTTAACCTTGTNAT
GCCGCNTTATTC
